Addgene plasmid #195792: pENTR223-BBRF2
Purpose: Gateway Entry Clone of Epstein-Barr virus BBRF2
Depositing lab: Eric Johannsen. Depositing organization: Brigham and Women's Hospital. Publication: Epstein-Barr virus and virus human protein interaction maps. Calderwood MA, Venkatesan K, Xing L, Chase MR, Vazquez A, Holthaus AM, Ewence AE, Li N, Hirozane-Kishikawa T, Hill DE, Vidal M, Kieff E, Johannsen E. Proc Natl Acad Sci U S A. 2007 May 1;104(18):7606-11. doi: 10.1073/pnas.0702332104. Epub 2007 Apr 19. PubMed 17446270.
Backbone
  Vector backbone: pENTR223.1
  Backbone manufacturer: Invitrogen
  Backbone size w/o insert (bp): 2875
  Vector type: Gateway Entry Vector
Growth in bacteria
  Bacterial resistance: Spectinomycin, 50 μg/mL
  Growth temperature: 37°C
  Growth strain: DH5alpha
  Copy number: High Copy
Gene/Insert
  Gene/Insert name: BBRF2
  Species: Epstein-Barr virus
  Cloning method: Gateway Cloning
Terms and licenses: Academic/Nonprofit Terms; Industry Terms: Not Available to Industry
How to cite: pENTR223-BBRF2 was a gift from Eric Johannsen (Addgene plasmid # 195792 ; http://n2t.net/addgene:195792 ; RRID:Addgene_195792)
