[The description below was written by a language model from this plasmid's Addgene catalogue record and pLannotate feature annotations shown in this document.]
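Description:
pENTR223-BBRF2 is a Gateway entry clone built on the Invitrogen pENTR223.1 backbone and carrying the Epstein-Barr virus BBRF2 open reading frame. It is a small bacterial plasmid (the sequenced record is about 3.6 kb) that replicates in E. coli from a high-copy ColE1/pUC-type origin. Selection is with spectinomycin, conferred by an aadA aminoglycoside adenylyltransferase gene (SmR). This gene lies downstream of a fragment of a class 1 integron Pc promoter and a short remnant of a gentamicin resistance gene. Small lacI and lacZα fragments are also annotated and appear to be non-functional remnants of the backbone.

The payload is an approximately 830 bp coding sequence that matches the EBV cytoplasmic envelopment protein 1 (CEP1). This tegument-associated protein is implicated in the final steps of tegumentation, envelope acquisition and cytoplasmic egress of the virus. The ORF is flanked by two attL recombination sites, annotated by the software as attL3 upstream and attL2 downstream. These sites allow directional transfer of the ORF into attR-containing destination vectors by the LR Clonase reaction. The rrnB T1 and T2 terminators sit upstream of the cassette and insulate the insert from read-through transcription. A T7 promoter lies just outside the downstream attL site and points back toward the insert.

The entry clone has no annotated promoter positioned to express the ORF in the sense direction, and no fusion tags are annotated. It therefore serves as a shuttle source of BBRF2 for making expression or assay constructs. The associated work mapped protein interactions within EBV and between EBV and human proteins, which is consistent with its use as part of a viral ORF collection.
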