Features (pLannotate 1.2.2; 12 found; start..end, strand, type, name):
    121..213     +  CDS            lacI (fragment): lac repressor; lacI; The lac repressor binds to the lac operator to inhibit transcription in E. coli. This inhibition can be relieved by adding lactose or isopropyl-β-D-thiogalactopyranoside (IPTG).
    268..295     -  terminator     rrnB T2 terminator: transcription terminator T2 from the E. coli rrnB gene
    427..470     +  terminator     rrnB T1 terminator: Escherichia coli rrnB; transcription terminator T1 from the E. coli rrnB gene
    517..553     -  CDS            lacZα (fragment): LacZα fragment of β-galactosidase; lacZ fragment
    570..665     +  protein_bind   attL3: mutant version of attL; recombination site for the Gateway® LR reaction LR Clonase™
    668..1501    +  CDS            CEP1_EBVG: Experimental evidence at protein level: Swiss-Prot protein existence level 1. Plays a critical role in cytoplasmic virus egress. Participates in the final step of tegumentation and envelope acquisition within the host cytoplasm. From Epstein-Barr virus (strain GD1) (HHV-4) (Human herpesvirus 4).
   1501..1599    -  protein_bind   attL2: mutant version of attL; recombination site for the Gateway® LR reaction LR Clonase™
   1617..1635    -  promoter       T7 promoter: promoter for bacteriophage T7 RNA polymerase
   1825..1848    +  promoter       Pc promoter (fragment): intI1 (promoter lies within the coding sequence); class 1 integron promoter
   2024..2080    +  CDS            GmR (fragment): gentamycin acetyltransferase; aacC1; confers resistance to gentamycin
   2087..2878    +  CDS            SmR: aminoglycoside adenylyltransferase (Murphy, 1985); aadA; confers resistance to spectinomycin and streptomycin
   2971..3559    +  rep_origin     ori: high-copy-number ColE1/pMB1/pBR322/pUC origin of replication
>Addgene plasmid #195792 | pENTR223-BBRF2 | addgene full sequence | sequence record 385713 | Addgene NGS Result
CTTTCCTGCGTTATCCCCTGATTCTGTGGATAACCGTATTACCGCCTTTGAGTGAGCTGATACCGCTCGC
CGCAGCCGAACGACCGAGCGCAGCGAGTCAGTGAGCGAGGAAGCGGAAGAGCGCCCAATACGCAAACCGC
CTCTCCCCGCGCGTTGGCCGATTCATTAATGCAGCTGGCACGACAGGTTTCCCGACTGGAAAGCGGGCAG
TGAGCGCAACGCAATTAATACGCGTACCGCTAGCCAGGAAGAGTTTGTAGAAACGCAAAAAGGCCATCCG
TCAGGATGGCCTTCTGCTTAGTTTGATGCCTGGCAGTTTATGGCGGGCGTCCTGCCCGCCACCCTCCGGG
CCGTTGCTTCACAACGTTCAAATCCGCTCCCGGCGGATTTGTCCTACTCAGGAGAGCGTTCACCGACAAA
CAACAGATAAAACGAAAGGCCCAGTCTTCCGACTGAGCCTTTCGTTTTATTTGATGCCTGGCAGTTCCCT
ACTCTCGCGTTAACGCTAGCATGGATGTTTTCCCAGTCACGACGTTGTAAAACGACGGCCAGTCTTAAGC
TCGGGCCCCAAATAATGATTTTATTTTGACTGATAGTGACCTGTTCGTTGCAACAAATTGATGAGCAATG
CTTTTTTATAATGCCAACTTTGTACAAAAAAGTTGGCATGGCATCCGGCAAGCACCATCAGCCCGGGGGG
ACACGGAGCCTGACCATGCAAAAAGTAAGCCTGCGCGTGACCCCCCGCCTGGTGCTGGAAGTTAACCGCC
ATAACGCCATCTGCGTGGCCACCAACGTCCCTGAGTTCTACAATGCCAGGGGGGACCTTAACATCCGAGA
CCTCCGGGCCCACGTCAAGGCCCGGATGATCTCGTCCCAGTTTTGCGGCTACGTCCTCGTGAGTCTGCTG
GACTCCGAGGACCAGGTCGACCACCTCAACATATTCCCCCACGTGTTCTCCGAGAGGATGATCCTGTACA
AACCCAACAATGTGAACCTTATGGAGATGTGCGCCCTGCTCTCGATGATTGAGAATGCCAAGAGCCCCTC
CATAGGCCTCTGCCGGGAGGTGCTGGGTCGCCTGACCCTCTTGCACTCCAAGTGCAACAATCTGGACTCT
CTGTTTCTGTACAATGGGGCCAGGACGCTGCTGTCCACCCTGGTCAAGTACCACGACCTGGAGGAGGGGG
CTGCCACCCCCGGGCCGTGGAATGAGGGCCTGAGTCTCTTTAAGCTGCACAAGGAGCTGAAGCGCGCCCC
ATCCGAAGCCCGGGACCTCATGCAGAGCCTCTTTCTGACCTCGGGGAAGATGGGGTGCCTGGCCAGGTCA
CCCAAGGATTACTGCGCGGATCTAAACAAGGAGGAAGATGCCAACTCGGGCTTCACATTTAACCTGTTTT
ATCAAGATTCTTTATTGACCAAGCATTTCCAGTGCCAGACCGTCCTCCAGACCTTGAGACGCAAGTGCCT
CGGGAGTGACACGGTCTCAAAAATAATTCCCCCAACTTTCTTGTACAAAGTTGGCATTATAAGAAAGCAT
TGCTTATCAATTTGTTGCAACGAACAGGTCACTATCAGTCAAAATAAAATCATTATTTGCCATCCAGCTG
ATATCCCCTATAGTGAGTCGTATTACATGGTCATAGCTGTTTCCTGGCAGCTCTGGCCCGTGTCTCAAAA
TCTCTGATGTTACATTGCACAAGATAAAAATATATCATCATGCCTCCTCTAGACCAGCCAGGACAGAAAT
GCCTCGACTTCGCTGCTACCCAAGGTTGCCGGGTGACGCACACCGTGGAAACGGATGAAGGCACGAACCC
AGTGGACATAAGCCTGTTCGGTTCGTAAGCTGTAATGCAAGTAGCGTATGCGCTCACGCAACTGGTCCAG
AACCTTGACCGAACGCAGCGGTGGTAACGGCGCAGTGGCGGTTTTCATGGCTTGTTATGACTGTTTTTTT
GGGGTACAGTCTATGCCTCGGGCATCCAAGCAGCAAGCGCGTTACGCCGTGGGTCGATGTTTGATGTTAT
GGAGCAGCAACGATGTTACGCAGCAGGGCAGTCGCCCTAAAACAAAGTTAAACATTATGAGGGAAGCGGT
GATCGCCGAAGTATCGACTCAACTATCAGAGGTAGTTGGCGTCATCGAGCGCCATCTCGAACCGACGTTG
CTGGCCGTACATTTGTACGGCTCCGCAGTGGATGGCGGCCTGAAGCCACACAGTGATATTGATTTGCTGG
TTACGGTGACCGTAAGGCTTGATGAAACAACGCGGCGAGCTTTGATCAACGACCTTTTGGAAACTTCGGC
TTCCCCTGGAGAGAGCGAGATTCTCCGCGCTGTAGAAGTCACCATTGTTGTGCACGACGACATCATTCCG
TGGCGTTATCCAGCTAAGCGCGAACTGCAATTTGGAGAATGGCAGCGCAATGACATTCTTGCAGGTATCT
TCGAGCCAGCCACGATCGACATTGATCTGGCTATCTTGCTGACAAAAGCAAGAGAACATAGCGTTGCCTT
GGTAGGTCCAGCGGCGGAGGAACTCTTTGATCCGGTTCCTGAACAGGATCTATTTGAGGCGCTAAATGAA
ACCTTAACGCTATGGAACTCGCCGCCCGACTGGGCTGGCGATGAGCGAAATGTAGTGCTTACGTTGTCCC
GCATTTGGTACAGCGCAGTAACCGGCAAAATCGCGCCGAAGGATGTCGCTGCCGACTGGGCAATGGAGCG
CCTGCCGGCCCAGTATCAGCCCGTCATACTTGAAGCTAGACAGGCTTATCTTGGACAAGAAGAAGATCGC
TTGGCCTCGCGCGCAGATCAGTTGGAAGAATTTGTCCACTACGTGAAAGGCGAGATCACCAAGGTAGTCG
GCAAATAACCCTCGAGCCACCCATGACCAAAATCCCTTAACGTGAGTTACGCGTCGTTCCACTGAGCGTC
AGACCCCGTAGAAAAGATCAAAGGATCTTCTTGAGATCCTTTTTTTCTGCGCGTAATCTGCTGCTTGCAA
ACAAAAAAACCACCGCTACCAGCGGTGGTTTGTTTGCCGGATCAAGAGCTACCAACTCTTTTTCCGAAGG
TAACTGGCTTCAGCAGAGCGCAGATACCAAATACTGTTCTTCTAGTGTAGCCGTAGTTAGGCCACCACTT
CAAGAACTCTGTAGCACCGCCTACATACCTCGCTCTGCTAATCCTGTTACCAGTGGCTGCTGCCAGTGGC
GATAAGTCGTGTCTTACCGGGTTGGACTCAAGACGATAGTTACCGGATAAGGCGCAGCGGTCGGGCTGAA
CGGGGGGTTCGTGCACACAGCCCAGCTTGGAGCGAACGACCTACACCGAACTGAGATACCTACAGCGTGA
GCTATGAGAAAGCGCCACGCTTCCCGAAGGGAGAAAGGCGGACAGGTATCCGGTAAGCGGCAGGGTCGGA
ACAGGAGAGCGCACGAGGGAGCTTCCAGGGGGAAACGCCTGGTATCTTTATAGTCCTGTCGGGTTTCGCC
ACCTCTGACTTGAGCGTCGATTTTTGTGATGCTCGTCAGGGGGGCGGAGCCTATGGAAAAACGCCAGCAA
CGCGGCCTTTTTACGGTTCCTGGCCTTTTGCTGGCCTTTTGCTCACATGTT
